Addgene plasmid #113923: pET51b(+)_S-Luc_CLIP
Purpose: Plasmid encoding the bacterial expression of the chimeric SNAP-NanoLuc fusion dubbed S-Luc c-terminally linked to CLIP-tag for BRET
Depositing lab: Kai Johnsson. Depositing organization: Max Planck Institute for Medical Research. Publication: Luciferases with Tunable Emission Wavelengths. Hiblot J, Yu Q, Sabbadini MDB, Reymond L, Xue L, Schena A, Sallin O, Hill N, Griss R, Johnsson K. Angew Chem Int Ed Engl. 2017 Nov 13;56(46):14556-14560. doi: 10.1002/anie.201708277. Epub 2017 Oct 9. PubMed 28941028.
Backbone
  Vector backbone: pET51-b(+)
  Backbone manufacturer: Novagen
  Backbone size w/o insert (bp): 5218
  Total vector size (bp): 6838
  Vector type: Bacterial Expression, Luciferase
Growth in bacteria
  Bacterial resistance: Ampicillin, 100 μg/mL
  Growth temperature: 37°C
  Growth strain: DH5alpha
  Copy number: Low Copy
Gene/Insert
  Gene/Insert name: S-Luc_CLIP
  Species: Synthetic
  Insert size (bp): 1776
  Promoter: T7
  Cloning method: Gibson Cloning
  Sequencing primers: 5′ T7; 3′ pET-RP
Terms and licenses: Academic/Nonprofit Terms; Industry Terms: Not Available to Industry
How to cite: pET51b(+)_S-Luc_CLIP was a gift from Kai Johnsson (Addgene plasmid # 113923 ; http://n2t.net/addgene:113923 ; RRID:Addgene_113923)
