[The description below was written by a language model from this plasmid's Addgene catalogue record and pLannotate feature annotations shown in this document.]
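Description:
pET51b(+)_S-Luc_CLIP is a bacterial expression plasmid built on the Novagen pET51b(+) backbone for producing a synthetic luciferase/self-labeling-tag fusion protein in E. coli. It is maintained through a pBR322-type ColE1 origin together with the rop gene and bom region, consistent with the catalogue's low-copy designation, and is selected with ampicillin via the β-lactamase gene. An f1 origin is also present. Short tetracycline-resistance fragments and a predicted E. coli open reading frame are backbone remnants rather than functional parts.

The roughly 1.8 kb insert, assembled by Gibson cloning, sits in a standard pET expression cassette: a T7 promoter followed by a lac operator, the T7 gene 10 ribosome binding site and, downstream, the T7 terminator. The plasmid-borne lacI gene supplies repressor, so transcription needs a host that provides T7 RNA polymerase and is relieved by IPTG. The reading frame opens with an N-terminal Strep-Tag II for affinity purification. This is followed by S-Luc, described as a chimeric SNAP-tag/NanoLuc fusion, and then a C-terminal CLIP-tag. The automated annotation detects a NanoLuc fragment and two segments matched to O6-alkylguanine-DNA alkyltransferase (MGMT). This fits with SNAP-tag and CLIP-tag both being engineered derivatives of that enzyme, which react covalently with benzylguanine and benzylcytosine substrates respectively. A very short hit annotated as a SET1 solubility tag fragment just before the terminator is probably an incidental match.

The stated purpose is BRET: fluorophores attached to the tags can accept energy from the luciferase, in line with the associated work on luciferases with tunable emission wavelengths. The depositor and sequencing-derived records differ by only three nucleotides and have identical feature content.
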