Features (pLannotate 1.2.2; 21 found; start..end, strand, type, name):
     12..467     +  rep_origin     f1 ori (sequence partly withheld): f1 bacteriophage origin of replication; arrow indicates direction of (+) strand synthesis
    582..1442    -  CDS            AmpR: β-lactamase; bla; confers resistance to ampicillin, carbenicillin, and related antibiotics
   1443..1535    -  promoter       AmpR promoter: bla
   1616..2204    +  rep_origin     ori: high-copy-number ColE1/pMB1/pBR322/pUC origin of replication
   2390..2532    -  misc_feature   bom: basis of mobility region from pBR322
   2634..2825    -  CDS            rop: Rop protein, which maintains plasmids at low copy number; rop
   2842..3222    +  CDS            YPB1_ECOLX: Protein predicted: Swiss-Prot protein existence level 4. From Escherichia coli.
   3284..3348    -  CDS            TcR (fragment): tetracycline efflux protein; tet; confers resistance to tetracycline
   3363..3384    -  protein_bind   CAP binding site: CAP binding activates transcription in the presence of cAMP. E. coli catabolite activator protein
   3397..4479    -  CDS            lacI: lac repressor; lacI; The lac repressor binds to the lac operator to inhibit transcription in E. coli. This inhibition can be relieved by adding lactose or isopropyl-β-D-thiogalactopyranoside (IPTG).
   4480..4557    -  promoter       lacI promoter: lacI
   4565..4844    -  CDS            TcR (fragment): tetracycline efflux protein; tet; confers resistance to tetracycline
   4870..4888    +  promoter       T7 promoter: promoter for bacteriophage T7 RNA polymerase
   4889..4913    +  protein_bind   lac operator: The lac repressor binds to the lac operator to inhibit transcription in E. coli. This inhibition can be relieved by adding lactose or isopropyl-β-D-thiogalactopyranoside (IPTG). lac repressor encoded by lacI
   4928..4950    +  RBS            RBS: efficient ribosome binding site from bacteriophage T7 gene 10 (Olins and Rangwala, 1989)
   4966..4989    +  CDS            Strep-Tag II: peptide that binds Strep-Tactin®, an engineered form of streptavidin
   5116..5629    +  CDS            Nluc (fragment): NanoLuc® luciferase human codon-optimized
   5611..6078    +  CDS            Mgmt (fragment): MGMT_RAT - Experimental evidence at protein level: Swiss-Prot protein existence level 1. Involved in the cellular defense against the biological effects of O6-methylguanine (O6-MeG) and O4-methylthymine (O4-MeT) in DNA. Repairs the methylated nucleobase in DNA by stoichiometrically transferring the methyl group to a cysteine residue in the enzyme. This is a suicide reaction: the enzyme is irreversibly inactivated. From Rattus norvegicus (Rat).
   6124..6687    +  CDS            MGMT (fragment): MGMT_HUMAN - Experimental evidence at protein level: Swiss-Prot protein existence level 1. Involved in the cellular defense against the biological effects of O6-methylguanine (O6-MeG) and O4-methylthymine (O4-MeT) in DNA. Repairs the methylated nucleobase in DNA by stoichiometrically transferring the methyl group to a cysteine residue in the enzyme. This is a suicide reaction: the enzyme is irreversibly inactivated. From Homo sapiens (Human).
   6741..6758    +  CDS            SET1 (fragment): solubility-enhancement tag derived from T7 phage gene 10B
   6766..6813    +  terminator     T7 terminator: transcription terminator for bacteriophage T7 RNA polymerase
>Addgene plasmid #113923 | pET51b(+)_S-Luc_CLIP | depositor full sequence | sequence record 216037 | pET51b(+)_S-Luc_CLIP sequence 6838 bps
TGGCGAATGGG
[124 nt withheld, positions 12-135]
C
[91 nt withheld, positions 137-227]
A
[49 nt withheld, positions 229-277]
CCTTTGACGTTGGAGTCCACGTTCTTT
[37 nt withheld, positions 305-341]
ACCCTATCTCGGTCTATTCTTTTGATTTATAAGGGATTTTGCCGATTTCGGCCTATTGGTTAAAAAATGA
GCTGATTTAACAAAAATTTAACGCGAATTTTAACAAAATATTAACGTTTACAATTTCTGGCGGCACGATG
GCATGAGATTATCAAAAAGGATCTTCACCTAGATCCTTTTAAATTAAAAATGAAGTTTTAAATCAATCTA
AAGTATATATGAGTAAACTTGGTCTGACAGTTACCAATGCTTAATCAGTGAGGCACCTATCTCAGCGATC
TGTCTATTTCGTTCATCCATAGTTGCCTGACTCCCCGTCGTGTAGATAACTACGATACGGGAGGGCTTAC
CATCTGGCCCCAGTGCTGCAATGATACCGCGAGACCCACGCTCACCGGCTCCAGATTTATCAGCAATAAA
CCAGCCAGCCGGAAGGGCCGAGCGCAGAAGTGGTCCTGCAACTTTATCCGCCTCCATCCAGTCTATTAAT
TGTTGCCGGGAAGCTAGAGTAAGTAGTTCGCCAGTTAATAGTTTGCGCAACGTTGTTGCCATTGCTACAG
GCATCGTGGTGTCACGCTCGTCGTTTGGTATGGCTTCATTCAGCTCCGGTTCCCAACGATCAAGGCGAGT
TACATGATCCCCCATGTTGTGCAAAAAAGCGGTTAGCTCCTTCGGTCCTCCGATCGTTGTCAGAAGTAAG
TTGGCCGCAGTGTTATCACTCATGGTTATGGCAGCACTGCATAATTCTCTTACTGTCATGCCATCCGTAA
GATGCTTTTCTGTGACTGGTGAGTACTCAACCAAGTCATTCTGAGAATAGTGTATGCGGCGACCGAGTTG
CTCTTGCCCGGCGTCAATACGGGATAATACCGCGCCACATAGCAGAACTTTAAAAGTGCTCATCATTGGA
AAACGTTCTTCGGGGCGAAAACTCTCAAGGATCTTACCGCTGTTGAGATCCAGTTCGATGTAACCCACTC
GTGCACCCAACTGATCTTCAGCATCTTTTACTTTCACCAGCGTTTCTGGGTGAGCAAAAACAGGAAGGCA
AAATGCCGCAAAAAAGGGAATAAGGGCGACACGGAAATGTTGAATACTCATACTCTTCCTTTTTCAATCA
TGATTGAAGCATTTATCAGGGTTATTGTCTCATGAGCGGATACATATTTGAATGTATTTAGAAAAATAAA
CAAATAGGTCATGACCAAAATCCCTTAACGTGAGTTTTCGTTCCACTGAGCGTCAGACCCCGTAGAAAAG
ATCAAAGGATCTTCTTGAGATCCTTTTTTTCTGCGCGTAATCTGCTGCTTGCAAACAAAAAAACCACCGC
TACCAGCGGTGGTTTGTTTGCCGGATCAAGAGCTACCAACTCTTTTTCCGAAGGTAACTGGCTTCAGCAG
AGCGCAGATACCAAATACTGTCCTTCTAGTGTAGCCGTAGTTAGGCCACCACTTCAAGAACTCTGTAGCA
CCGCCTACATACCTCGCTCTGCTAATCCTGTTACCAGTGGCTGCTGCCAGTGGCGATAAGTCGTGTCTTA
CCGGGTTGGACTCAAGACGATAGTTACCGGATAAGGCGCAGCGGTCGGGCTGAACGGGGGGTTCGTGCAC
ACAGCCCAGCTTGGAGCGAACGACCTACACCGAACTGAGATACCTACAGCGTGAGCTATGAGAAAGCGCC
ACGCTTCCCGAAGGGAGAAAGGCGGACAGGTATCCGGTAAGCGGCAGGGTCGGAACAGGAGAGCGCACGA
GGGAGCTTCCAGGGGGAAACGCCTGGTATCTTTATAGTCCTGTCGGGTTTCGCCACCTCTGACTTGAGCG
TCGATTTTTGTGATGCTCGTCAGGGGGGCGGAGCCTATGGAAAAACGCCAGCAACGCGGCCTTTTTACGG
TTCCTGGCCTTTTGCTGGCCTTTTGCTCACATGTTCTTTCCTGCGTTATCCCCTGATTCTGTGGATAACC
GTATTACCGCCTTTGAGTGAGCTGATACCGCTCGCCGCAGCCGAACGACCGAGCGCAGCGAGTCAGTGAG
CGAGGAAGCGGAAGAGCGCCTGATGCGGTATTTTCTCCTTACGCATCTGTGCGGTATTTCACACCGCATA
TATGGTGCACTCTCAGTACAATCTGCTCTGATGCCGCATAGTTAAGCCAGTATACACTCCGCTATCGCTA
CGTGACTGGGTCATGGCTGCGCCCCGACACCCGCCAACACCCGCTGACGCGCCCTGACGGGCTTGTCTGC
TCCCGGCATCCGCTTACAGACAAGCTGTGACCGTCTCCGGGAGCTGCATGTGTCAGAGGTTTTCACCGTC
ATCACCGAAACGCGCGAGGCAGCTGCGGTAAAGCTCATCAGCGTGGTCGTGAAGCGATTCACAGATGTCT
GCCTGTTCATCCGCGTCCAGCTCGTTGAGTTTCTCCAGAAGCGTTAATGTCTGGCTTCTGATAAAGCGGG
CCATGTTAAGGGCGGTTTTTTCCTGTTTGGTCACTGATGCCTCCGTGTAAGGGGGATTTCTGTTCATGGG
GGTAATGATACCGATGAAACGAGAGAGGATGCTCACGATACGGGTTACTGATGATGAACATGCCCGGTTA
CTGGAACGTTGTGAGGGTAAACAACTGGCGGTATGGATGCGGCGGGACCAGAGAAAAATCACTCAGGGTC
AATGCCAGCGCTTCGTTAATACAGATGTAGGTGTTCCACAGGGTAGCCAGCAGCATCCTGCGATGCAGAT
CCGGAACATAATGGTGCAGGGCGCTGACTTCCGCGTTTCCAGACTTTACGAAACACGGAAACCGAAGACC
ATTCATGTTGTTGCTCAGGTCGCAGACGTTTTGCAGCAGCAGTCGCTTCACGTTCGCTCGCGTATCGGTG
ATTCATTCTGCTAACCAGTAAGGCAACCCCGCCAGCCTAGCCGGGTCCTCAACGACAGGAGCACGATCAT
GCTAGTCATGCCCCGCGCCCACCGGAAGGAGCTGACTGGGTTGAAGGCTCTCAAGGGCATCGGTCGAGAT
CCCGGTGCCTAATGAGTGAGCTAACTTACATTAATTGCGTTGCGCTCACTGCCCGCTTTCCAGTCGGGAA
ACCTGTCGTGCCAGCTGCATTAATGAATCGGCCAACGCGCGGGGAGAGGCGGTTTGCGTATTGGGCGCCA
GGGTGGTTTTTCTTTTCACCAGTGAGACGGGCAACAGCTGATTGCCCTTCACCGCCTGGCCCTGAGAGAG
TTGCAGCAAGCGGTCCACGCTGGTTTGCCCCAGCAGGCGAAAATCCTGTTTGATGGTGGTTAACGGCGGG
ATATAACATGAGCTGTCTTCGGTATCGTCGTATCCCACTACCGAGATGTCCGCACCAACGCGCAGCCCGG
ACTCGGTAATGGCGCGCATTGCGCCCAGCGCCATCTGATCGTTGGCAACCAGCATCGCAGTGGGAACGAT
GCCCTCATTCAGCATTTGCATGGTTTGTTGAAAACCGGACATGGCACTCCAGTCGCCTTCCCGTTCCGCT
ATCGGCTGAATTTGATTGCGAGTGAGATATTTATGCCAGCCAGCCAGACGCAGACGCGCCGAGACAGAAC
TTAATGGGCCCGCTAACAGCGCGATTTGCTGGTGACCCAATGCGACCAGATGCTCCACGCCCAGTCGCGT
ACCGTCTTCATGGGAGAAAATAATACTGTTGATGGGTGTCTGGTCAGAGACATCAAGAAATAACGCCGGA
ACATTAGTGCAGGCAGCTTCCACAGCAATGGCATCCTGGTCATCCAGCGGATAGTTAATGATCAGCCCAC
TGACGCGTTGCGCGAGAAGATTGTGCACCGCCGCTTTACAGGCTTCGACGCCGCTTCGTTCTACCATCGA
CACCACCACGCTGGCACCCAGTTGATCGGCGCGAGATTTAATCGCCGCGACAATTTGCGACGGCGCGTGC
AGGGCCAGACTGGAGGTGGCAACGCCAATCAGCAACGACTGTTTGCCCGCCAGTTGTTGTGCCACGCGGT
TGGGAATGTAATTCAGCTCCGCCATCGCCGCTTCCACTTTTTCCCGCGTTTTCGCAGAAACGTGGCTGGC
CTGGTTCACCACGCGGGAAACGGTCTGATAAGAGACACCGGCATACTCTGCGACATCGTATAACGTTACT
GGTTTCACATTCACCACCCTGAATTGACTCTCTTCCGGGCGCTATCATGCCATACCGCGAAAGGTTTTGC
GCCATTCGATGGTGTCCGGGATCTCGACGCTCTCCCTTATGCGACTCCTGCATTAGGAAGCAGCCCAGTA
GTAGGTTGAGGCCGTTGAGCACCGCCGCCGCAAGGAATGGTGCATGCAAGGAGATGGCGCCCAACAGTCC
CCCGGCCACGGGGCCTGCCACCATACCCACGCCGAAACAAGCGCTCATGAGCCCGAAGTGGCGAGCCCGA
TCTTCCCCATCGGTGATGTCGGCGATATAGGCGCCAGCAACCGCACCTGTGGCGCCGGTGATGCCGGCCA
CGATGCGTCCGGCGTAGAGGATCGAGATCGATCTCGATCCCGCGAAATTAATACGACTCACTATAGGGGA
ATTGTGAGCGGATAACAATTCCCCTCTAGAAATAATTTTGTTTAACTTTAAGAAGGAGATATACCATGGC
AAGCTGGAGCCACCCGCAGTTCGAAAAGGGTGCAGATGACGACGACAAGGTACCGCATATGGATAAAGAC
TGCGAAATGAAACGCACTACCCTGGACAGCCCGCTGGGTAAACTGGAACTGAGCGGTTGCGAGCAGGGCC
TGCACGAAATCATTATGGTCTTCACACTCGAAGATTTCGTTGGGGACTGGCGACAGACAGCCGGCTACAA
CCTGGACCAAGTCCTTGAACAGGGAGGTGTGTCCAGTTTGTTTCAGAATCTCGGGGTGTCCGTAACTCCG
ATCCAAAGGATTGTCCTGAGCGGTGAAAATGGGCTGAAGATCGACATCCATGTCATCATCCCGTATGAAG
GTCTGAGCGGCGACCAAATGGGCCAGATCGAAAAAATTTTTAAGGTGGTGTACCCTGTGGATGATCATCA
CTTTAAGGTGATCCTGCACTATGGCACACTGGTAATCGACGGGGTTACGCCGAACATGATCGACTATTTC
GGACGGCCGTATGAAGGCATCGCCGTGTTCGACGGCAAAAAGATCACTGTAACAGGGACCCTGTGGAACG
GCAACAAAATTATCGACGAGCGCCTGATCAACCCCGACGGCTCCCTGCTGTTCCGAGTAACCATCAACGG
AGTGACCGGCTGGCGGCTGTGCGAACGCATTCTGGCGTTCCTGGGCAAAGGTACGAGCGCTGCGGATGCG
GTCGAAGTACCGGCTCCGGCTGCGGTTCTGGGTGGCCCGGAGCCGCTGATGCAGGCTACCGCATGGCTGA
ACGCATATTTTCACCAGCCAGAGGCGATTGAAGAGTTCCCTGTACCGGCCCTGCATCACCCGGTATTTCA
GCAGGAATCCTTTACCCGTCAGGTACTGTGGAAACTGCTGAAAGTAGTGAAATTCGGCGAGGTGATCTCC
TATTCCCATCTGGCGGCGCTGGCTGGCAACCCAGCGGCAACTGCGGCGGTGAAAACCGCTCTGTCTGGTA
ATCCGGTGCCAATTCTGATCCCGTGCCACCGTGTGGTTCAGGGCGACCTGGACGTAGGTGGCTACGAAGG
CGGCCTGGCTGTGAAAGAATGGCTGCTGGCGCACGAAGGTCACCGTCTGGGTAAACCAGGCCTGGGCGGC
CGCCTGGAAGTTCTGTTCCAGGGCCCGAAAGCTTTCCTCGAGATGGACAAGGATTGTGAGATGAAGCGTA
CCACTCTGGATTCTCCACTGGGCAAGCTGGAGCTGTCTGGCTGTGAACAAGGTCTGCATGAGATTATCTT
TCTGGGTAAGGGCACCTCCGCGGCGGATGCTGTTGAGGTTCCAGCGCCAGCGGCTGTGCTGGGCGGTCCA
GAACCACTGATCCAAGCGACTGCGTGGCTGAATGCGTACTTCCATCAACCGGAAGCTATCGAGGAATTTC
CGGTTCCAGCGCTGCACCATCCAGTTTTCCAACAAGAGAGCTTCACTCGCCAAGTTCTGTGGAAGCTGCT
GAAGGTTGTTAAGTTTGGTGAAGTTATTAGCGAGAGCCACCTGGCTGCTCTGGTTGGTAATCCGGCTGCG
ACCGCTGCTGTTAACACTGCGCTGGACGGCAACCCAGTTCCGATCCTGATTCCATGTCATCGCGTTGTGC
AAGGTGATTCCGATGTTGGCCCATATCTGGGTGGTCTGGCGGTTAAGGAGTGGCTGCTGGCTCATGAGGG
CCATCGCCTGGGCAAGCCGGGTCTGGGTGGAGCTCCGGGCTTCTCCTCAATTTCCGCTCATCACCACCAT
CATCACCATCACCACCACTAATTAACCTAGGCTGCTGCCACCGCTGAGCAATAACTAGCATAACCCCTTG
GGGCCTCTAAACGGGTCTTGAGGGGTTTTTTGCTGAAAGGAGGAACTATATCCGGAT
