Features (pLannotate 1.2.2; 21 found; start..end, strand, type, name):
     12..467     +  rep_origin     f1 ori (sequence partly withheld): f1 bacteriophage origin of replication; arrow indicates direction of (+) strand synthesis
    582..1442    -  CDS            AmpR: β-lactamase; bla; confers resistance to ampicillin, carbenicillin, and related antibiotics
   1443..1535    -  promoter       AmpR promoter: bla
   1616..2204    +  rep_origin     ori: high-copy-number ColE1/pMB1/pBR322/pUC origin of replication
   2390..2529    -  misc_feature   bom: basis of mobility region from pBR322
   2631..2822    -  CDS            rop: Rop protein, which maintains plasmids at low copy number; rop
   2839..3219    +  CDS            YPB1_ECOLX: Protein predicted: Swiss-Prot protein existence level 4. From Escherichia coli.
   3281..3345    -  CDS            TcR (fragment): tetracycline efflux protein; tet; confers resistance to tetracycline
   3360..3381    -  protein_bind   CAP binding site: CAP binding activates transcription in the presence of cAMP. E. coli catabolite activator protein
   3394..4476    -  CDS            lacI: lac repressor; lacI; The lac repressor binds to the lac operator to inhibit transcription in E. coli. This inhibition can be relieved by adding lactose or isopropyl-β-D-thiogalactopyranoside (IPTG).
   4477..4554    -  promoter       lacI promoter: lacI
   4562..4841    -  CDS            TcR (fragment): tetracycline efflux protein; tet; confers resistance to tetracycline
   4867..4885    +  promoter       T7 promoter: promoter for bacteriophage T7 RNA polymerase
   4886..4910    +  protein_bind   lac operator: The lac repressor binds to the lac operator to inhibit transcription in E. coli. This inhibition can be relieved by adding lactose or isopropyl-β-D-thiogalactopyranoside (IPTG). lac repressor encoded by lacI
   4925..4947    +  RBS            RBS: efficient ribosome binding site from bacteriophage T7 gene 10 (Olins and Rangwala, 1989)
   4963..4986    +  CDS            Strep-Tag II: peptide that binds Strep-Tactin®, an engineered form of streptavidin
   5113..5626    +  CDS            Nluc (fragment): NanoLuc® luciferase human codon-optimized
   5608..6075    +  CDS            Mgmt (fragment): MGMT_RAT - Experimental evidence at protein level: Swiss-Prot protein existence level 1. Involved in the cellular defense against the biological effects of O6-methylguanine (O6-MeG) and O4-methylthymine (O4-MeT) in DNA. Repairs the methylated nucleobase in DNA by stoichiometrically transferring the methyl group to a cysteine residue in the enzyme. This is a suicide reaction: the enzyme is irreversibly inactivated. From Rattus norvegicus (Rat).
   6121..6684    +  CDS            MGMT (fragment): MGMT_HUMAN - Experimental evidence at protein level: Swiss-Prot protein existence level 1. Involved in the cellular defense against the biological effects of O6-methylguanine (O6-MeG) and O4-methylthymine (O4-MeT) in DNA. Repairs the methylated nucleobase in DNA by stoichiometrically transferring the methyl group to a cysteine residue in the enzyme. This is a suicide reaction: the enzyme is irreversibly inactivated. From Homo sapiens (Human).
   6738..6755    +  CDS            SET1 (fragment): solubility-enhancement tag derived from T7 phage gene 10B
   6763..6810    +  terminator     T7 terminator: transcription terminator for bacteriophage T7 RNA polymerase
>Addgene plasmid #113923 | pET51b(+)_S-Luc_CLIP | addgene full sequence | sequence record 222238 | Addgene NGS Result
TGGCGAATGGG
[124 nt withheld, positions 12-135]
C
[91 nt withheld, positions 137-227]
A
[49 nt withheld, positions 229-277]
CCTTTGACGTTGGAGTCCACGTTCTTT
[37 nt withheld, positions 305-341]
ACCCTATCTCGGTCTATTCTTTTGATTTATAAGGGATTTTGCCGATTTCGGCCTATTGGTTAAAAAATGA
GCTGATTTAACAAAAATTTAACGCGAATTTTAACAAAATATTAACGTTTACAATTTCTGGCGGCACGATG
GCATGAGATTATCAAAAAGGATCTTCACCTAGATCCTTTTAAATTAAAAATGAAGTTTTAAATCAATCTA
AAGTATATATGAGTAAACTTGGTCTGACAGTTACCAATGCTTAATCAGTGAGGCACCTATCTCAGCGATC
TGTCTATTTCGTTCATCCATAGTTGCCTGACTCCCCGTCGTGTAGATAACTACGATACGGGAGGGCTTAC
CATCTGGCCCCAGTGCTGCAATGATACCGCGAGACCCACGCTCACCGGCTCCAGATTTATCAGCAATAAA
CCAGCCAGCCGGAAGGGCCGAGCGCAGAAGTGGTCCTGCAACTTTATCCGCCTCCATCCAGTCTATTAAT
TGTTGCCGGGAAGCTAGAGTAAGTAGTTCGCCAGTTAATAGTTTGCGCAACGTTGTTGCCATTGCTACAG
GCATCGTGGTGTCACGCTCGTCGTTTGGTATGGCTTCATTCAGCTCCGGTTCCCAACGATCAAGGCGAGT
TACATGATCCCCCATGTTGTGCAAAAAAGCGGTTAGCTCCTTCGGTCCTCCGATCGTTGTCAGAAGTAAG
TTGGCCGCAGTGTTATCACTCATGGTTATGGCAGCACTGCATAATTCTCTTACTGTCATGCCATCCGTAA
GATGCTTTTCTGTGACTGGTGAGTACTCAACCAAGTCATTCTGAGAATAGTGTATGCGGCGACCGAGTTG
CTCTTGCCCGGCGTCAATACGGGATAATACCGCGCCACATAGCAGAACTTTAAAAGTGCTCATCATTGGA
AAACGTTCTTCGGGGCGAAAACTCTCAAGGATCTTACCGCTGTTGAGATCCAGTTCGATGTAACCCACTC
GTGCACCCAACTGATCTTCAGCATCTTTTACTTTCACCAGCGTTTCTGGGTGAGCAAAAACAGGAAGGCA
AAATGCCGCAAAAAAGGGAATAAGGGCGACACGGAAATGTTGAATACTCATACTCTTCCTTTTTCAATCA
TGATTGAAGCATTTATCAGGGTTATTGTCTCATGAGCGGATACATATTTGAATGTATTTAGAAAAATAAA
CAAATAGGTCATGACCAAAATCCCTTAACGTGAGTTTTCGTTCCACTGAGCGTCAGACCCCGTAGAAAAG
ATCAAAGGATCTTCTTGAGATCCTTTTTTTCTGCGCGTAATCTGCTGCTTGCAAACAAAAAAACCACCGC
TACCAGCGGTGGTTTGTTTGCCGGATCAAGAGCTACCAACTCTTTTTCCGAAGGTAACTGGCTTCAGCAG
AGCGCAGATACCAAATACTGTCCTTCTAGTGTAGCCGTAGTTAGGCCACCACTTCAAGAACTCTGTAGCA
CCGCCTACATACCTCGCTCTGCTAATCCTGTTACCAGTGGCTGCTGCCAGTGGCGATAAGTCGTGTCTTA
CCGGGTTGGACTCAAGACGATAGTTACCGGATAAGGCGCAGCGGTCGGGCTGAACGGGGGGTTCGTGCAC
ACAGCCCAGCTTGGAGCGAACGACCTACACCGAACTGAGATACCTACAGCGTGAGCTATGAGAAAGCGCC
ACGCTTCCCGAAGGGAGAAAGGCGGACAGGTATCCGGTAAGCGGCAGGGTCGGAACAGGAGAGCGCACGA
GGGAGCTTCCAGGGGGAAACGCCTGGTATCTTTATAGTCCTGTCGGGTTTCGCCACCTCTGACTTGAGCG
TCGATTTTTGTGATGCTCGTCAGGGGGGCGGAGCCTATGGAAAAACGCCAGCAACGCGGCCTTTTTACGG
TTCCTGGCCTTTTGCTGGCCTTTTGCTCACATGTTCTTTCCTGCGTTATCCCCTGATTCTGTGGATAACC
GTATTACCGCCTTTGAGTGAGCTGATACCGCTCGCCGCAGCCGAACGACCGAGCGCAGCGAGTCAGTGAG
CGAGGAAGCGGAAGAGCGCCTGATGCGGTATTTTCTCCTTACGCATCTGTGCGGTATTTCACACCGCAAT
GGTGCACTCTCAGTACAATCTGCTCTGATGCCGCATAGTTAAGCCAGTATACACTCCGCTATCGCTACGT
GACTGGGTCATGGCTGCGCCCCGACACCCGCCAACACCCGCTGACGCGCCCTGACGGGCTTGTCTGCTCC
CGGCATCCGCTTACAGACAAGCTGTGACCGTCTCCGGGAGCTGCATGTGTCAGAGGTTTTCACCGTCATC
ACCGAAACGCGCGAGGCAGCTGCGGTAAAGCTCATCAGCGTGGTCGTGAAGCGATTCACAGATGTCTGCC
TGTTCATCCGCGTCCAGCTCGTTGAGTTTCTCCAGAAGCGTTAATGTCTGGCTTCTGATAAAGCGGGCCA
TGTTAAGGGCGGTTTTTTCCTGTTTGGTCACTGATGCCTCCGTGTAAGGGGGATTTCTGTTCATGGGGGT
AATGATACCGATGAAACGAGAGAGGATGCTCACGATACGGGTTACTGATGATGAACATGCCCGGTTACTG
GAACGTTGTGAGGGTAAACAACTGGCGGTATGGATGCGGCGGGACCAGAGAAAAATCACTCAGGGTCAAT
GCCAGCGCTTCGTTAATACAGATGTAGGTGTTCCACAGGGTAGCCAGCAGCATCCTGCGATGCAGATCCG
GAACATAATGGTGCAGGGCGCTGACTTCCGCGTTTCCAGACTTTACGAAACACGGAAACCGAAGACCATT
CATGTTGTTGCTCAGGTCGCAGACGTTTTGCAGCAGCAGTCGCTTCACGTTCGCTCGCGTATCGGTGATT
CATTCTGCTAACCAGTAAGGCAACCCCGCCAGCCTAGCCGGGTCCTCAACGACAGGAGCACGATCATGCT
AGTCATGCCCCGCGCCCACCGGAAGGAGCTGACTGGGTTGAAGGCTCTCAAGGGCATCGGTCGAGATCCC
GGTGCCTAATGAGTGAGCTAACTTACATTAATTGCGTTGCGCTCACTGCCCGCTTTCCAGTCGGGAAACC
TGTCGTGCCAGCTGCATTAATGAATCGGCCAACGCGCGGGGAGAGGCGGTTTGCGTATTGGGCGCCAGGG
TGGTTTTTCTTTTCACCAGTGAGACGGGCAACAGCTGATTGCCCTTCACCGCCTGGCCCTGAGAGAGTTG
CAGCAAGCGGTCCACGCTGGTTTGCCCCAGCAGGCGAAAATCCTGTTTGATGGTGGTTAACGGCGGGATA
TAACATGAGCTGTCTTCGGTATCGTCGTATCCCACTACCGAGATGTCCGCACCAACGCGCAGCCCGGACT
CGGTAATGGCGCGCATTGCGCCCAGCGCCATCTGATCGTTGGCAACCAGCATCGCAGTGGGAACGATGCC
CTCATTCAGCATTTGCATGGTTTGTTGAAAACCGGACATGGCACTCCAGTCGCCTTCCCGTTCCGCTATC
GGCTGAATTTGATTGCGAGTGAGATATTTATGCCAGCCAGCCAGACGCAGACGCGCCGAGACAGAACTTA
ATGGGCCCGCTAACAGCGCGATTTGCTGGTGACCCAATGCGACCAGATGCTCCACGCCCAGTCGCGTACC
GTCTTCATGGGAGAAAATAATACTGTTGATGGGTGTCTGGTCAGAGACATCAAGAAATAACGCCGGAACA
TTAGTGCAGGCAGCTTCCACAGCAATGGCATCCTGGTCATCCAGCGGATAGTTAATGATCAGCCCACTGA
CGCGTTGCGCGAGAAGATTGTGCACCGCCGCTTTACAGGCTTCGACGCCGCTTCGTTCTACCATCGACAC
CACCACGCTGGCACCCAGTTGATCGGCGCGAGATTTAATCGCCGCGACAATTTGCGACGGCGCGTGCAGG
GCCAGACTGGAGGTGGCAACGCCAATCAGCAACGACTGTTTGCCCGCCAGTTGTTGTGCCACGCGGTTGG
GAATGTAATTCAGCTCCGCCATCGCCGCTTCCACTTTTTCCCGCGTTTTCGCAGAAACGTGGCTGGCCTG
GTTCACCACGCGGGAAACGGTCTGATAAGAGACACCGGCATACTCTGCGACATCGTATAACGTTACTGGT
TTCACATTCACCACCCTGAATTGACTCTCTTCCGGGCGCTATCATGCCATACCGCGAAAGGTTTTGCGCC
ATTCGATGGTGTCCGGGATCTCGACGCTCTCCCTTATGCGACTCCTGCATTAGGAAGCAGCCCAGTAGTA
GGTTGAGGCCGTTGAGCACCGCCGCCGCAAGGAATGGTGCATGCAAGGAGATGGCGCCCAACAGTCCCCC
GGCCACGGGGCCTGCCACCATACCCACGCCGAAACAAGCGCTCATGAGCCCGAAGTGGCGAGCCCGATCT
TCCCCATCGGTGATGTCGGCGATATAGGCGCCAGCAACCGCACCTGTGGCGCCGGTGATGCCGGCCACGA
TGCGTCCGGCGTAGAGGATCGAGATCGATCTCGATCCCGCGAAATTAATACGACTCACTATAGGGGAATT
GTGAGCGGATAACAATTCCCCTCTAGAAATAATTTTGTTTAACTTTAAGAAGGAGATATACCATGGCAAG
CTGGAGCCACCCGCAGTTCGAAAAGGGTGCAGATGACGACGACAAGGTACCGCATATGGATAAAGACTGC
GAAATGAAACGCACTACCCTGGACAGCCCGCTGGGTAAACTGGAACTGAGCGGTTGCGAGCAGGGCCTGC
ACGAAATCATTATGGTCTTCACACTCGAAGATTTCGTTGGGGACTGGCGACAGACAGCCGGCTACAACCT
GGACCAAGTCCTTGAACAGGGAGGTGTGTCCAGTTTGTTTCAGAATCTCGGGGTGTCCGTAACTCCGATC
CAAAGGATTGTCCTGAGCGGTGAAAATGGGCTGAAGATCGACATCCATGTCATCATCCCGTATGAAGGTC
TGAGCGGCGACCAAATGGGCCAGATCGAAAAAATTTTTAAGGTGGTGTACCCTGTGGATGATCATCACTT
TAAGGTGATCCTGCACTATGGCACACTGGTAATCGACGGGGTTACGCCGAACATGATCGACTATTTCGGA
CGGCCGTATGAAGGCATCGCCGTGTTCGACGGCAAAAAGATCACTGTAACAGGGACCCTGTGGAACGGCA
ACAAAATTATCGACGAGCGCCTGATCAACCCCGACGGCTCCCTGCTGTTCCGAGTAACCATCAACGGAGT
GACCGGCTGGCGGCTGTGCGAACGCATTCTGGCGTTCCTGGGCAAAGGTACGAGCGCTGCGGATGCGGTC
GAAGTACCGGCTCCGGCTGCGGTTCTGGGTGGCCCGGAGCCGCTGATGCAGGCTACCGCATGGCTGAACG
CATATTTTCACCAGCCAGAGGCGATTGAAGAGTTCCCTGTACCGGCCCTGCATCACCCGGTATTTCAGCA
GGAATCCTTTACCCGTCAGGTACTGTGGAAACTGCTGAAAGTAGTGAAATTCGGCGAGGTGATCTCCTAT
TCCCATCTGGCGGCGCTGGCTGGCAACCCAGCGGCAACTGCGGCGGTGAAAACCGCTCTGTCTGGTAATC
CGGTGCCAATTCTGATCCCGTGCCACCGTGTGGTTCAGGGCGACCTGGACGTAGGTGGCTACGAAGGCGG
CCTGGCTGTGAAAGAATGGCTGCTGGCGCACGAAGGTCACCGTCTGGGTAAACCAGGCCTGGGCGGCCGC
CTGGAAGTTCTGTTCCAGGGCCCGAAAGCTTTCCTCGAGATGGACAAGGATTGTGAGATGAAGCGTACCA
CTCTGGATTCTCCACTGGGCAAGCTGGAGCTGTCTGGCTGTGAACAAGGTCTGCATGAGATTATCTTTCT
GGGTAAGGGCACCTCCGCGGCGGATGCTGTTGAGGTTCCAGCGCCAGCGGCTGTGCTGGGCGGTCCAGAA
CCACTGATCCAAGCGACTGCGTGGCTGAATGCGTACTTCCATCAACCGGAAGCTATCGAGGAATTTCCGG
TTCCAGCGCTGCACCATCCAGTTTTCCAACAAGAGAGCTTCACTCGCCAAGTTCTGTGGAAGCTGCTGAA
GGTTGTTAAGTTTGGTGAAGTTATTAGCGAGAGCCACCTGGCTGCTCTGGTTGGTAATCCGGCTGCGACC
GCTGCTGTTAACACTGCGCTGGACGGCAACCCAGTTCCGATCCTGATTCCATGTCATCGCGTTGTGCAAG
GTGATTCCGATGTTGGCCCATATCTGGGTGGTCTGGCGGTTAAGGAGTGGCTGCTGGCTCATGAGGGCCA
TCGCCTGGGCAAGCCGGGTCTGGGTGGAGCTCCGGGCTTCTCCTCAATTTCCGCTCATCACCACCATCAT
CACCATCACCACCACTAATTAACCTAGGCTGCTGCCACCGCTGAGCAATAACTAGCATAACCCCTTGGGG
CCTCTAAACGGGTCTTGAGGGGTTTTTTGCTGAAAGGAGGAACTATATCCGGAT
